Addgene plasmid #152729: pGBW-m4133912
Purpose: Mammalian expression plasmid for SARS-CoV-2 nsp9
Depositing lab: Ginkgo Bioworks & Benjie Chen. Depositing organization: Ginkgo Bioworks.
Backbone
  Vector backbone: pTwist_CMV_Puro_6
  Backbone size w/o insert (bp): 6080
  Vector type: Mammalian Expression
  Selectable markers: Puromycin
Growth in bacteria
  Bacterial resistance: Ampicillin, 100 μg/mL
  Growth temperature: 37°C
  Growth strain: DH5alpha
  Copy number: High Copy
Gene/Insert
  Gene/Insert name: SARS-CoV-2 nsp9
  Species: Severe acute respiratory syndrome coronavirus 2
  Insert size (bp): 338
  Mutation: wt
  Entrez Gene: ORF1ab (a.k.a. GU280_gp01)
  Promoter: CMV
  Tag / fusion protein: Cleavable TEV;CBP (C terminal on backbone)
  Cloning method: Unknown
Resource information
  A portion of this plasmid was derived from a plasmid made by: GinkgoBioworks
Depositor comments: NCBI reference sequence: YP_009725305.1
How to cite: pGBW-m4133912 was a gift from Ginkgo Bioworks & Benjie Chen (Addgene plasmid # 152729 ; http://n2t.net/addgene:152729 ; RRID:Addgene_152729)
