[The description below was written by a language model from this plasmid's Addgene catalogue record and pLannotate feature annotations shown in this document.]
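Description:
pGBW-m4133912 is a mammalian expression plasmid for wild-type SARS-CoV-2 nsp9, a mature product of the ORF1ab polyprotein, built on the pTwist_CMV_Puro_6 backbone. It is maintained in E. coli as a high-copy plasmid through a ColE1/pUC-type origin and is selected with ampicillin through a full-length β-lactamase gene. A short additional β-lactamase fragment is also annotated near the origin. For selection in mammalian cells, a separate cassette places the puromycin N-acetyltransferase gene under the human ubiquitin C promoter, followed by a synthetic polyadenylation signal.

The nsp9 insert of about 340 bp is listed as CMV-driven. The feature table shows a CMV enhancer and CMV promoter elements near the end of the numbered sequence, so the expression unit evidently runs across the origin of the circular map. The annotation does not call the nsp9 coding sequence itself. The catalogue describes a backbone-encoded C-terminal tag made of a TEV protease cleavage site and a calmodulin-binding peptide (CBP). The annotated fragment matching human myosin light chain kinase 2 most likely corresponds to this CBP, since such tags derive from the calmodulin-binding region of myosin light chain kinase. An SV40 poly(A) signal lies downstream of this region, annotated on the reverse strand.

The backbone also carries β-globin insulator elements, T7 and rrnG bacterial terminators, and a further synthetic poly(A) signal, which help isolate the cassettes from read-through transcription. The design suits transient or puromycin-selected expression of nsp9, with calmodulin-affinity capture and TEV removal of the tag for purification or interaction studies. The record itself states only mammalian expression as the purpose.
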