Features (pLannotate 1.2.2; 19 found; start..end, strand, type, name):
    287..445     +  CDS            MYLK2 (fragment): MYLK2_HUMAN - Experimental evidence at protein level: Swiss-Prot protein existence level 1. Implicated in the level of global muscle contraction and cardiac function. Phosphorylates a specific serine in the N-terminus of a myosin light chain. From Homo sapiens (Human).
    498..619     -  polyA_signal   SV40 poly(A) signal: SV40 polyadenylation signal
    642..711     -  CDS            large T antigen (fragment): large T antigen from SV40 (simian virus 40)
    734..780     +  terminator     T7 terminator: transcription terminator for bacteriophage T7 RNA polymerase
    810..946     +  terminator     rrnG terminator: transcription terminator from the E. coli ribosomal RNA rrnG operon (Albrechtsen et al., 1991)
    991..1062    +  misc_feature   3' β-globin insulator: insulator downstream of the human β-globin locus (Farrell et al., 2002)
   1288..1876    -  rep_origin     ori: high-copy-number ColE1/pMB1/pBR322/pUC origin of replication
   2048..2112    -  CDS            bla(M) (fragment): β-lactamase lacking the signal sequence; bla(M); allows cytosolic expression of β-lactamase
   2376..3585    +  promoter       UbC promoter: human ubiquitin C promoter
   3589..4186    +  CDS            PuroR (fragment): puromycin N-acetyltransferase; pac from Streptomyces; confers resistance to puromycin
   4215..4263    +  polyA_signal   poly(A) signal: synthetic polyadenylation signal
   4529..5389    +  CDS            AmpR: β-lactamase; bla; confers resistance to ampicillin, carbenicillin, and related antibiotics
   5402..5538    +  terminator     rrnG terminator: transcription terminator from the E. coli ribosomal RNA rrnG operon (Albrechtsen et al., 1991)
   5683..5754    +  misc_feature   5' β-globin insulator: insulator upstream of the human β-globin locus (Farrell et al., 2002)
   5759..5805    -  terminator     T7 terminator: transcription terminator for bacteriophage T7 RNA polymerase
   5823..5871    -  polyA_signal   poly(A) signal: synthetic polyadenylation signal
   5952..6255    +  enhancer       CMV enhancer: human cytomegalovirus immediate early enhancer
   6328..6345    -  promoter       CMV promoter (fragment): human cytomegalovirus (CMV) immediate early promoter
   6408..6459    +  promoter       CMVd2 promoter: truncated human cytomegalovirus (CMV) immediate early promoter that yields moderately reduced expression relative to the full-length promoter
>Addgene plasmid #152729 | pGBW-m4133912 | depositor full sequence | sequence record 295741 | Full Sequence
CACCATGAATAACGAGTTAAGCCCAGTAGCGCTTCGCCAGATGAGTTGCGCCGCAGGTACAACCCAAACT
GCTTGTACGGATGACAACGCCCTCGCTTACTATAATACCACAAAGGGAGGCCGATTCGTTCTGGCCCTGT
TGTCGGATCTGCAAGACTTGAAATGGGCACGTTTTCCCAAGTCCGACGGGACTGGCACCATTTACACAGA
ACTAGAGCCGCCATGCAGGTTCGTGACTGATACCCCTAAAGGACCCAAGGTCAAATATCTGTATTTTATC
AAGGGGCTTAACAATCTCAATAGAGGCATGGTGTTAGGATCTCTAGCCGCAACGGTGCGGCTGCAAGAAA
ACCTTTACTTTCAGTCGAAGAGGCGATGGAAAAAGAATTTTATCGCGGTGAGTGCAGCCAACAGATTCAA
AAAGATATCCTCGTCTGGTGCCCTCTAAGCTAGCTTGACTGACTGAGATACAGCGTACCTTCAGCTCACA
GACATGATAAGATACATTGATGAGTTTGGACAAACCACAACTAGAATGCAGTGAAAAAAATGCTTTATTT
GTGAAATTTGTGATGCTATTGCTTTATTTGTAACCATTATAAGCTGCAATAAACAAGTTAACAACAACAA
TTGCATTCATTTTATGTTTCAGGTTCAGGGGGAGGTGTGGGAGGTTTTTTAAAGCAAGTAAAACCTCTAC
AAATGTGGTATTGGCCCATCTCTATCGGTATCGTAGCATAACCCCTTGGGGCCTCTAAACGGGTCTTGAG
GGGTTTTTTGTGCCCCTCGGGCCGGATTGCTATCTACCGGCATTGGCGCAGAAAAAAATGCCTGATGCGA
CGCTGCGCGTCTTATACTCCCACATATGCCAGATTCAGCAACGGATACGGCTTCCCCAACTTGCCCACTT
CCATACGTGTCCTCCTTACCAGAAATTTATCCTTAAGGTCGTCAGCTATCCTGCAGGCGATCTCTCGATT
TCGATCAAGACATTCCTTTAATGGTCTTTTCTGGACACCACTAGGGGTCAGAAGTAGTTCATCAAACTTT
CTTCCCTCCCTAATCTCATTGGTTACCTTGGGCTATCGAAACTTAATTAACCAGTCAAGTCAGCTACTTG
GCGAGATCGACTTGTCTGGGTTTCGACTACGCTCAGAATTGCGTCAGTCAAGTTCGATCTGGTCCTTGCT
ATTGCACCCGTTCTCCGATTACGAGTTTCATTTAAATCATGTGAGCAAAAGGCCAGCAAAAGGCCAGGAA
CCGTAAAAAGGCCGCGTTGCTGGCGTTTTTCCATAGGCTCCGCCCCCCTGACGAGCATCACAAAAATCGA
CGCTCAAGTCAGAGGTGGCGAAACCCGACAGGACTATAAAGATACCAGGCGTTTCCCCCTGGAAGCTCCC
TCGTGCGCTCTCCTGTTCCGACCCTGCCGCTTACCGGATACCTGTCCGCCTTTCTCCCTTCGGGAAGCGT
GGCGCTTTCTCATAGCTCACGCTGTAGGTATCTCAGTTCGGTGTAGGTCGTTCGCTCCAAGCTGGGCTGT
GTGCACGAACCCCCCGTTCAGCCCGACCGCTGCGCCTTATCCGGTAACTATCGTCTTGAGTCCAACCCGG
TAAGACACGACTTATCGCCACTGGCAGCAGCCACTGGTAACAGGATTAGCAGAGCGAGGTATGTAGGCGG
TGCTACAGAGTTCTTGAAGTGGTGGCCTAACTACGGCTACACTAGAAGAACAGTATTTGGTATCTGCGCT
CTGCTGAAGCCAGTTACCTTCGGAAAAAGAGTTGGTAGCTCTTGATCCGGCAAACAAACCACCGCTGGTA
GCGGTGGTTTTTTTGTTTGCAAGCAGCAGATTACGCGCAGAAAAAAAGGATCTCAAGAAGATCCTTTGAT
CTTTTCTACGGGGTCTGACGCTCAGTGGAACGAAAACTCACGTTAAGGGATTTTGGTCATGAGATTATCA
AAAAGGATCTTCACCTAGATCCTTTTAAATTAAAAATGAAGTTTTAAATCAATCTAAAGTATATATGAGT
AAACTTGGTCTGACAGTTACCAATGCTTAATCAGTGAGGCACCTATCTCAGCGATCTGTCTATTTCGTTC
ATCCATAGTTGCATTTAAATTTCCGAACTCTCCAAGGCCCTCGTCGGAAAATCTTCAAACCTTTCGTCCG
ATCCATCTTGCAGGCTACCTCTCGAACGAACTATCGCAAGTCTCTTGGCCGGCCTTGCGCCTTGGCTATT
GCTTGGCAGCGCCTATCGCCAGGTATTACTCCAATCCCGAATATCCGAGATCGGGATCACCCGAGAGAAG
TTCAACCTACATCCTCAATCCCGATCTATCCGAGATCCGAGGAATATCGAAATCGGGGCGCGCCTGGCCT
CCGCGCCGGGTTTTGGCGCCTCCCGCGGGCGCCCCCCTCGTCACGGCGAGCGCTGCCACGTCAGACGAAG
GGCGCAGGAGCGTCCTGATCCTTCCGCCCGGACGCTCAGGACAGCGGCCCGCTGCTCATAAGACTCGGCC
TTAGAACCCCAGTATCAGCAGAAGGACATTTTAGGACGGGACTTGGGTGACTCTAGGGCACTGGTTTTCT
TTCCAGAGAGCGGAACAGGCGAGGAAAAGTAGTCCCTTCTCGGCGATTCTGCGGAGGGATCTCCGTGGGG
CGGTGAACGCCGATGATTATATAAGGACGCGCCGGGTGTGGCACAGCTAGTTCCGTCGCAGCCGGGATTT
GGGTCGCGGTTCTTGTTTGTGGATCGCTGTGATCGTCACTTGGTGAGTAGCGGGCTGCTGGGCTGGCCGG
GGCTTTCGTGGCCGCCGGGCCGCTCGGTGGGACGGAAGCGTGTGGAGAGACCGCCAAGGGCTGTAGTCTG
GGTCCGCGAGCAAGGTTGCCCTGAACTGGGGGTTGGGGGGAGCGCAGCAAAATGGCGGCTGTTCCCGAGT
CTTGAATGGAAGACGCTTGTGAGGCGGGCTGTGAGGTCGTTGAAACAAGGTGGGGGGCATGGTGGGCGGC
AAGAACCCAAGGTCTTGAGCCCTTCGCTAATGCGGGAAAGCTCTTATTCGGGTGAGATGGGCTGGGCACC
ATCTGGGGACCCTGACGTGAAGTTTGTCACTGACTGGAGAACTCGGTTTGTCGTCTGTTGCGGGGGCGGC
AGTTATGGCGGTGCCGTTGGGCAGTGCACCCGTACCTTTGGGAGCGCGCGCCCTCGTCGTGTCGTGACGT
CACCCGTTCTGTTGGCTTATAATGCAGGGTGGGGCCACCTGCCGGTAGGTGTGCGGTAGGCTTTTCTCCG
TCGCAGGACGCAGGGTTCGGGCCTAGGGTAGGCTCTCCTGAATCGACAGGCGCCGGACCTCTGGTGAGGG
GAGGGATAAGTGAGGCGTCAGTTTCTTTGGTCGGTTTTATGTACCTATCTTCTTAAGTAGCTGAAGCTCC
GGTTTTGAACTATGCGCTCGGGGTTGGCGAGTGTGTTTTGTGAAGTTTTTTAGGCACCTTTTGAAATGTA
ATCATTTGGGTCAATATGTAATTTTCAGTGTTAGACTTGTAAATTGTCCGCTAAATTCTGGCCGTTTTTG
GCTTTTTTGTTAGACAACATGACCGAGTACAAGCCCACGGTGCGCCTCGCCACCCGCGACGACGTCCCCA
GGGCCGTACGCACCCTCGCCGCCGCGTTCGCCGACTACCCCGCCACGCGCCACACCGTCGATCCGGACCG
CCACATCGAGCGGGTCACCGAGCTGCAAGAACTCTTCCTCACGCGCGTCGGGCTCGACATCGGCAAGGTG
TGGGTCGCGGACGACGGCGCCGCGGTGGCGGTCTGGACCACGCCGGAGAGCGTCGAAGCGGGGGCGGTGT
TCGCCGAGATCGGCCCGCGCATGGCCGAGTTGAGCGGTTCCCGGCTGGCCGCGCAGCAACAGATGGAGGG
CCTCCTGGCGCCGCACCGGCCCAAGGAGCCCGCGTGGTTCCTGGCCACCGTCGGCGTCTCGCCCGACCAC
CAGGGCAAGGGTCTGGGCAGCGCCGTCGTGCTCCCCGGAGTGGAGGCCGCCGAGCGCGCCGGGGTGCCCG
CCTTCCTGGAGACCTCCGCGCCCCGCAACCTCCCCTTCTACGAGCGGCTCGGCTTCACCGTCACCGCCGA
CGTCGAGGTGCCCGAAGGACCGCGCACCTGGTGCATGACCCGCAAGCCCGGTGCCTAGGCTAGTATGTAA
GCCTAGTCTTAGATAATAAAATCGCTATCCATCGAAGATGGATGTGTGTTGGTTTTTTGTGTGTGTAACG
CTAGGCGCGCCTGGTGTACCGAGAACGATCCTCTCAGTGCGAGTCTCGACGATCCATATCGTTGCTTGGC
AGTCAGCCAGTCGGAATCCAGCTTGGGACCCAGGAAGTCCAATCGTCAGATATTGTACTCAAGCCTGGTC
ACGGCAGCGTACCGATCTGTTTAAACCTAGATATTGATAGTCTGATCGGTCAACGTATAATCGAGTCCTA
GCTTTTGCAAACATCTATCAAGAGACAGGATCAGCAGGAGGCTTTCGCATGAGTATTCAACATTTCCGTG
TCGCCCTTATTCCCTTTTTTGCGGCATTTTGCCTTCCTGTTTTTGCTCACCCAGAAACGCTGGTGAAAGT
AAAAGATGCTGAAGATCAGTTGGGTGCGCGAGTGGGTTACATCGAACTGGATCTCAACAGCGGTAAGATC
CTTGAGAGTTTTCGCCCCGAAGAACGCTTTCCAATGATGAGCACTTTTAAAGTTCTGCTATGTGGCGCGG
TATTATCCCGTATTGACGCCGGGCAAGAGCAACTCGGTCGCCGCATACACTATTCTCAGAATGACTTGGT
TGAGTATTCACCAGTCACAGAAAAGCATCTTACGGATGGCATGACAGTAAGAGAATTATGCAGTGCTGCC
ATAACCATGAGTGATAACACTGCGGCCAACTTACTTCTGACAACGATTGGAGGACCGAAGGAGCTAACCG
CTTTTTTGCACAACATGGGGGATCATGTAACTCGCCTTGATCGTTGGGAACCGGAGCTGAATGAAGCCAT
ACCAAACGACGAGCGTGACACCACGATGCCTGTAGCAATGGCAACAACCTTGCGTAAACTATTAACTGGC
GAACTACTTACTCTAGCTTCCCGGCAACAGTTGATAGACTGGATGGAGGCGGATAAAGTTGCAGGACCAC
TTCTGCGCTCGGCCCTTCCGGCTGGCTGGTTTATTGCTGATAAATCTGGAGCCGGTGAGCGTGGGTCTCG
CGGTATCATTGCAGCACTGGGGCCAGATGGTAAGCCCTCCCGTATCGTAGTTATCTACACGACGGGGAGT
CAGGCAACTATGGATGAACGAAATAGACAGATCGCTGAGATAGGTGCCTCACTGATTAAGCATTGGTAAC
CGATTCTAGGTGCATTGGCGCAGAAAAAAATGCCTGATGCGACGCTGCGCGTCTTATACTCCCACATATG
CCAGATTCAGCAACGGATACGGCTTCCCCAACTTGCCCACTTCCATACGTGTCCTCCTTACCAGAAATTT
ATCCTTAAGATCGTTTAAACTCGACTCTGGCTCTATCGAATCTCCGTCGTTTCGAGCTTACGCGAACAGC
CGTGGCGCTCATTTGCTCGTCGGGCATCGAATCTCGTCAGCTATCGTCAGCTTACCTTTTTGGCAGCGAT
CGCGGCTCCCGACATCTTGGACCATTAGCTCCACAGGTATCTTCTTCCCTCTAGTGGTCATAACAGCAGC
TTCAGCTACCTCTCAATTCAAAAAACCCCTCAAGACCCGTTTAGAGGCCCCAAGGGGTTATGCTATCAAT
CGTTGCGTTACACACACAAAAAACCAACACACATCCATCTTCGATGGATAGCGATTTTATTATCTAACTG
CTGATCGAGTGTAGCCAGATCTAGTAATCAATTACGGGGTCATTAGTTCATAGCCCATATATGGAGTTCC
GCGTTACATAACTTACGGTAAATGGCCCGCCTGGCTGACCGCCCAACGACCCCCGCCCATTGACGTCAAT
AATGACGTATGTTCCCATAGTAACGCCAATAGGGACTTTCCATTGACGTCAATGGGTGGAGTATTTACGG
TAAACTGCCCACTTGGCAGTACATCAAGTGTATCATATGCCAAGTACGCCCCCTATTGACGTCAATGACG
GTAAATGGCCCGCCTGGCATTATGCCCAGTACATGACCTTATGGGACTTTCCTACTTGGCAGTACATCTA
CGTATTAGTCATCGCTATTACCATGCTGATGCGGTTTTGGCAGTACATCAATGGGCGTGGATAGCGGTTT
GACTCACGGGGATTTCCAAGTCTCCACCCCATTGACGTCAATGGGAGTTTGTTTTGGCACCAAAATCAAC
GGGACTTTCCAAAATGTCGTAACAACTCCGCCCCATTGACGCAAATGGGCGGTAGGCGTGTACGGTGGGA
GGTCTATATAAGCAGAGCTGGTTTAGTGAACCGTCAGATCAGATCTTTGTCGATCCTACCATCCACTCGA
CACACCCGCCAGCGGCCGC
